>Addgene plasmid #179970 | pCG_SARS-CoV1 ORF6 C-V5-tag | addgene full sequence | sequence record 353818 | Addgene NGS Result
CGTTACATAACTTACGGTAAATGGCCCGCCTGGCTGACCGCCCAACGACCCCCGCCCATTGACGTCAATA
ATGACGTATGTTCCCATAGTAACGCCAATAGGGACTTTCCATTGACGTCAATGGGTGGAGTATTTACGGT
AAACTGCCCACTTGGCAGTACATCAAGTGTATCATATGCCAAGTACGCCCCCTATTGACGTCAATGACGG
TAAATGGCCCGCCTGGCATTATGCCCAGTACATGACCTTATGGGACTTTCCTACTTGGCAGTACATCTAC
GTATTAGTCATCGCTATTACCATGGTGATGCGGTTTTGGCAGTACATCAATGGGCGTGGATAGCGGTTTG
ACTCACGGGGATTTCCAAGTCTCCACCCCATTGACGTCAATGGGAGTTTGTTTTGGCACCAAAATCAACG
GGACTTTCCAAAATGTCGTAACAACTCCGCCCCATTGACGCAAATGGGCGGTAGGCGTGTACGGTGGGAG
GTCTATATAAGCAGAGCTCGTTTAGTGAACCGTCAGATCGCCTGGAGACGCCATCCACGCTGTTTTGACC
TCCATAGAAGACACCGGGACCGATCCAGCCTCCGGGGGATCTTGGTGGCGTGAAACTCCCGCACCTCTTC
GGCCAGCGCCTTGTAGAAGCGCGTAGGCCTTCTAGAGCCACCATGTTCCACTTGGTGGATTTTCAAGTGA
CCATCGCTGAAATCCTTATCATTATCATGCGCACATTTAGAATAGCAATCTGGAACTTGGATGTGATCAT
TAGCTCTATTGTAAGGCAGTTGTTCAAACCATTGACAAAGAAGAACTACTCCGAACTGGACGACGAGGAG
CCCATGGAACTGGACTACCCCGGCAAACCCATTCCAAATCCCCTTCTTGGACTGGACAGTACTTAAACGC
GTCGGATCCTGAGAACTTCAGGGTGAGTTTGGGGACCCTTGATTGTTCTTTCTTTTTCGCTATTGTAAAA
TTCATGTTATATGGAGGGGGCAAAGTTTTCAGGGTGTTGTTTAGAATGGGAAGATGTCCCTTGTATCACC
ATGGACCCTCATGATAATTTTGTTTCTTTCACTTTCTACTCTGTTGACAACCATTGTCTCCTCTTATTTT
CTTTTCATTTTCTGTAACTTTTTCGTTAAACTTTAGCTTGCATTTGTAACGAATTTTTAAATTCACTTTT
GTTTATTTGTCAGATTGTAAGTACTTTCTCTAATCACTTTTTTTTCAAGGCAATCAGGGTATATTATATT
GTACTTCAGCACAGTTTTAGAGAACAATTGTTATAATTAAATGATAAGGTAGAATATTTCTGCATATAAA
TTCTGGCTGGCGTGGAAATATTCTTATTGGTAGAAACAACTACACCCTGGTCATCATCCTGCCTTTCTCT
TTATGGTTACAATGATATACACTGTTTGAGATGAGGATAAAATACTCTGAGTCCAAACCGGGCCCCTCTG
CTAACCATGTTCATGCCTTCTTCTCTTTCCTACAGCTCCTGGGCAACGTGCTGGTTGTTGTGCTGTCTCA
TCATTTTGGCAAAGAATTCACTCCTCAGGTGCAGGCTGCCTATCAGAAGGTGGTGGCTGGTGTGGCCAAT
GCCCTGGCTCACAAATACCACTGAGATCTTTTTCCCTCTGCCAAAAATTATGGGGACATCATGAAGCCCC
TTGAGCATCTGACTTCTGGCTAATAAAGGAAATTTATTTTCATTGCAATAGTGTGTTGGAATTTTTTGTG
TCTCTCACTCGGAAGGACATATGGGAGGGCAAATCATTTAAAACATCAGAATGAGTATTTGGTTTAGAGT
TTGGCAACATATGCCCATATGCTGGCTGCCATGAACAAAGGTTGGCTATAAAGAGGTCATCAGTATATGA
AACAGCCCCCTGCTGTCCATTCCTTATTCCATAGAAAAGCCTTGACTTGAGGTTAGATTTTTTTTATATT
TTGTTTTGTGTTATTTTTTTCTTTAACATCCCTAAAATTTTCCTTACATGTTTTACTAGCCAGATTTTTC
CTCCTCTCCTGACTACTCCCAGTCATAGCTGTCCCTCTTCTCTTATGGAGATCCCTCGAGGAGCTTTTTG
CAAAAGCCTAGGCCTCCAAAAAAGCCTCTTCACTACTTCTGGAATAGCTCAGAGGCCGAGGCGGCCTCGG
CCTCTGCATAAATAAAAAAAATTAGTCAGCCATGGGGCGGAGAATGGGCGGAACTGGGCGGAGTTAGGGG
CGGGATGGGCGGAGTTAGGGGCGGGACTATGGTTGCTGACTAATTGCTGCATTAATGAATCGGCCAACGC
GCGGGGAGAGGCGGTTTGCGTATTGGGCGCTCTTCCGCTTCCTCGCTCACTGACTCGCTGCGCTCGGTCG
TTCGGCTGCGGCGAGCGGTATCAGCTCACTCAAAGGCGGTAATACGGTTATCCACAGAATCAGGGGATAA
CGCAGGAAAGAACATGTGAGCAAAAGGCCAGCAAAAGGCCAGGAACCGTAAAAAGGCCGCGTTGCTGGCG
TTTTTCCATAGGCTCCGCCCCCCTGACGAGCATCACAAAAATCGACGCTCAAGTCAGAGGTGGCGAAACC
CGACAGGACTATAAAGATACCAGGCGTTTCCCCCTGGAAGCTCCCTCGTGCGCTCTCCTGTTCCGACCCT
GCCGCTTACCGGATACCTGTCCGCCTTTCTCCCTTCGGGAAGCGTGGCGCTTTCTCATAGCTCACGCTGT
AGGTATCTCAGTTCGGTGTAGGTCGTTCGCTCCAAGCTGGGCTGTGTGCACGAACCCCCCGTTCAGCCCG
ACCGCTGCGCCTTATCCGGTAACTATCGTCTTGAGTCCAACCCGGTAAGACACGACTTATCGCCACTGGC
AGCAGCCACTGGTAACAGGATTAGCAGAGCGAGGTATGTAGGCGGTGCTACAGAGTTCTTGAAGTGGTGG
CCTAACTACGGCTACACTAGAAGAACAGTATTTGGTATCTGCGCTCTGCTGAAGCCAGTTACCTTCGGAA
AAAGAGTTGGTAGCTCTTGATCCGGCAAACAAACCACCGCTGGTAGCGGTGGTTTTTTTGTTTGCAAGCA
GCAGATTACGCGCAGAAAAAAAGGATCTCAAGAAGATCCTTTGATCTTTTCTACGGGGTCTGACGCTCAG
TGGAACGAAAACTCACGTTAAGGGATTTTGGTCATGAGATTATCAAAAAGGATCTTCACCTAGATCCTTT
TAAATTAAAAATGAAGTTTTAAATCAATCTAAAGTATATATGAGTAAACTTGGTCTGACAGTTACCAATG
CTTAATCAGTGAGGCACCTATCTCAGCGATCTGTCTATTTCGTTCATCCATAGTTGCCTGACTCCCCGTC
GTGTAGATAACTACGATACGGGAGGGCTTACCATCTGGCCCCAGTGCTGCAATGATACCGCGAGACCCAC
GCTCACCGGCTCCAGATTTATCAGCAATAAACCAGCCAGCCGGAAGGGCCGAGCGCAGAAGTGGTCCTGC
AACTTTATCCGCCTCCATCCAGTCTATTAATTGTTGCCGGGAAGCTAGAGTAAGTAGTTCGCCAGTTAAT
AGTTTGCGCAACGTTGTTGCCATTGCTACAGGCATCGTGGTGTCACGCTCGTCGTTTGGTATGGCTTCAT
TCAGCTCCGGTTCCCAACGATCAAGGCGAGTTACATGATCCCCCATGTTGTGCAAAAAAGCGGTTAGCTC
CTTCGGTCCTCCGATCGTTGTCAGAAGTAAGTTGGCCGCAGTGTTATCACTCATGGTTATGGCAGCACTG
CATAATTCTCTTACTGTCATGCCATCCGTAAGATGCTTTTCTGTGACTGGTGAGTACTCAACCAAGTCAT
TCTGAGAATAGTGTATGCGGCGACCGAGTTGCTCTTGCCCGGCGTCAATACGGGATAATACCGCGCCACA
TAGCAGAACTTTAAAAGTGCTCATCATTGGAAAACGTTCTTCGGGGCGAAAACTCTCAAGGATCTTACCG
CTGTTGAGATCCAGTTCGATGTAACCCACTCGTGCACCCAACTGATCTTCAGCATCTTTTACTTTCACCA
GCGTTTCTGGGTGAGCAAAAACAGGAAGGCAAAATGCCGCAAAAAAGGGAATAAGGGCGACACGGAAATG
TTGAATACTCATACTCTTCCTTTTTCAATATTATTGAAGCATTTATCAGGGTTATTGTCTCATGAGCGGA
TACATATTTGAATGTATTTAGAAAAATAAACAAATAGGGGTTCCGCGCACATTTCCCCGAAAAGTGCCAC
CTGACGTCTAAGAAACCATTATTATCATGACATTAACCTATAAAAATAGGCGTATCACGAGGCCCTTTCG
TCTCGCGCGTTTCGGTGATGACGGTGAAAACCTCTGACACATGCAGCTCCCGGAGACGGTCACAGCTTGT
CTGTAAGCGGATGCCGGGAGCAGACAAGCCCGTCAGGGCGCGTCAGCGGGTGTTGGCGGGTGTCGGGGCT
GGCTTAACTATGCGGCATCAGAGCAGATTGTACTGAGAGTGCACCATATGCGGTGTGAAATACCGCACAG
ATGCGTAAGGAGAAAATACCGCATCAGGAAATTGTAAGCGTTAATATTTTGTTAAAATTCGCGTTAAATT
TTTGTTAAATCAGCTCATTTTTTAACCAATAGGCCGAAATCGGCAAAATCCCTTATAAATCAAAAGAATA
GACCGAGATAGGGT
[37 nt withheld, positions 4705-4741]
AAAGAACGTGGACTCCAACGTCAAAGG
[49 nt withheld, positions 4769-4817]
T
[91 nt withheld, positions 4819-4909]
G
[124 nt withheld, positions 4911-5034]
CCATTCGCCATTCAGGCTGCGCAACTGTTGGGAAGGGCGATCGGTGCGGGCCTCTTCGCTATTACGCCAG
CTGGCGAAAGGGGGATGTGCTGCAAGGCGATTAAGTTGGGTAACGCCAGGGTTTTCCCAGTCACGACGTT
GTAAAACGACGGCCAGTGAATTGTAATACGACTCACTATAGGGCGAATTCGAGCTCGCCC
Features (pLannotate 1.2.2; 17 found; start..end, strand, type, name):
      1..304     +  enhancer       CMV enhancer: human cytomegalovirus immediate early enhancer
    305..508     +  promoter       CMV promoter: human cytomegalovirus (CMV) immediate early promoter
    598..637     +  5'UTR          HSV TK 5'-UTR: 5' untranslated region from the herpes simplex virus thymidine kinase gene
    673..861     +  CDS            NS6_SARS: Experimental evidence at protein level: Swiss-Prot protein existence level 1. Disrupts cell nuclear import complex formation by tethering karyopherin alpha 2 and karyopherin beta 1 to the membrane. Retention of import factors at the ER/Golgi membrane leads to a loss of transport into the nucleus. Thereby prevents STAT1 nuclear translocation in response to interferon signaling, thus blocking the expression of interferon stimulated genes (ISGs) that display multiple antiviral activities. From Severe acute respiratory syndrome coronavirus (SARS-CoV).
    933..1505    +  intron         β-globin intron: intron from rabbit β-globin gene
   1509..1631    +  CDS            HBB: HBB_COLGU - Experimental evidence at transcript level: Swiss-Prot protein existence level 2. Involved in oxygen transport from the lung to the various peripheral tissues. From Colobus guereza (Mantled guereza) (Eastern black-and-white colobus monkey).
   1702..1757    +  polyA_signal   β-globin poly(A) signal: rabbit β-globin polyadenylation signal (Gil and Proudfoot, 1987)
   2097..2286    -  promoter       SV40 promoter: SV40 early promoter
   2286..2340    -  CDS            lacI (fragment): lac repressor; lacI; The lac repressor binds to the lac operator to inhibit transcription in E. coli. This inhibition can be relieved by adding lactose or isopropyl-β-D-thiogalactopyranoside (IPTG).
   2523..3111    -  rep_origin     ori: high-copy-number ColE1/pMB1/pBR322/pUC origin of replication
   3282..4142    -  CDS            AmpR: β-lactamase; bla; confers resistance to ampicillin, carbenicillin, and related antibiotics
   4143..4247    -  promoter       AmpR promoter: bla
   4342..4377    +  CDS            rop (fragment): Rop protein, which maintains plasmids at low copy number; rop
   4479..4578    +  misc_feature   bom (fragment): basis of mobility region from pBR322
   4606..5034    -  rep_origin     f1 ori (sequence partly withheld): f1 bacteriophage origin of replication; arrow indicates direction of (+) strand synthesis
   5038..5195    -  CDS            lacZα (fragment): LacZα fragment of β-galactosidase; lacZ fragment
   5198..5216    +  promoter       T7 promoter: promoter for bacteriophage T7 RNA polymerase
