[The description below was written by a language model from this plasmid's Addgene catalogue record and pLannotate feature annotations shown in this document.]
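Description:
pCG_SARS-CoV1 ORF6 C-V5-tag is a 5.2 kb mammalian expression plasmid built on the pCG backbone for transient production of the SARS-CoV-1 accessory protein ORF6 in transfected cells. It is propagated in E. coli as a high-copy plasmid through a ColE1/pUC-type origin and selected with ampicillin via the β-lactamase gene. An f1 phage origin is also present, along with leftover backbone fragments (lacI, lacZα, rop, bom, a T7 promoter and an SV40 early promoter segment) that have no evident role in the expression cassette. No mammalian selection marker is annotated.

The expression unit is driven by the human cytomegalovirus immediate-early enhancer and promoter, followed by the HSV thymidine kinase 5′ untranslated region and then the synthetic, human codon-optimized ORF6 coding sequence. According to the catalogue entry the protein carries a C-terminal V5 epitope for detection by immunoblotting or immunofluorescence. The feature table does not annotate the tag separately, although there is unannotated space directly downstream of the ORF6 match where it would lie. Downstream, a rabbit β-globin intron, a short stretch of β-globin exon sequence and the rabbit β-globin polyadenylation signal provide splicing and 3′ end processing, which generally improve mRNA stability and expression.

ORF6 is annotated as an interferon antagonist that tethers karyopherin import factors at ER/Golgi membranes, blocking STAT1 nuclear translocation and induction of interferon-stimulated genes. The associated publication is a systematic study of innate immune antagonism by SARS-CoV-2 proteins, which suggests use of this SARS-CoV-1 version for comparison, though the record does not say so.
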