Addgene plasmid #179970: pCG_SARS-CoV1 ORF6 C-V5-tag
Purpose: Mammalian expression vector for SARS-CoV-1 ORF6, V5-tagged. Sequence codon-optimized.
Depositing lab: Konstantin Sparrer. Depositing organization: Universitaet Ulm. Publication: Systematic functional analysis of SARS-CoV-2 proteins uncovers viral innate immune antagonists and remaining vulnerabilities. Hayn M, Hirschenberger M, Koepke L, Nchioua R, Straub JH, Klute S, Hunszinger V, Zech F, Prelli Bozzo C, Aftab W, Christensen MH, Conzelmann C, Muller JA, Srinivasachar Badarinarayan S, Sturzel CM, Forne I, Stenger S, Conzelmann KK, Munch J, Schmidt FI, Sauter D, Imhof A, Kirchhoff F, Sparrer KMJ. Cell Rep. 2021 May 18;35(7):109126. doi: 10.1016/j.celrep.2021.109126. Epub 2021 Apr 27. PubMed 33974846.
Backbone
  Vector backbone: pCG
  Vector type: Mammalian Expression
Growth in bacteria
  Bacterial resistance: Ampicillin, 100 μg/mL
  Growth temperature: 37°C
  Growth strain: DH5alpha
  Copy number: High Copy
Gene/Insert
  Gene/Insert name: SARS-CoV-1 ORF6
  Species: Synthetic
  Mutation: human codon-optimized
  Entrez Gene: ORF6 (a.k.a. sars6)
  Cloning method: Restriction Enzyme; 5′ cloning site Unknown (unknown if destroyed); 3′ cloning site Unknown (unknown if destroyed)
Terms and licenses: Academic/Nonprofit Terms; Industry Terms: Not Available to Industry
How to cite: pCG_SARS-CoV1 ORF6 C-V5-tag was a gift from Konstantin Sparrer (Addgene plasmid # 179970 ; http://n2t.net/addgene:179970 ; RRID:Addgene_179970)
